>Addgene plasmid #109089 | NK619 | depositor full sequence | sequence record 205750 | NK619 sequence 6247 bps
GACGAAAGGGCCTCGTGATACGCCTATTTTTATAGGTTAATGTCATGATAATAATGGTTTCTTAGACGTC
AGGTGGCACTTTTCGGGGAAATGTGCGCGGAACCCCTATTTGTTTATTTTTCTAAATACATTCAAATATG
TATCCGCTCATGAGACAATAACCCTGATAAATGCTTCAATAATATTGAAAAAGGAAGAGTATGAGTATTC
AACATTTCCGTGTCGCCCTTATTCCCTTTTTTGCGGCATTTTGCCTTCCTGTTTTTGCTCACCCAGAAAC
GCTGGTGAAAGTAAAAGATGCTGAAGATCAGTTGGGTGCACGAGTGGGTTACATCGAACTGGATCTCAAC
AGCGGTAAGATCCTTGAGAGTTTTCGCCCCGAAGAACGTTTTCCAATGATGAGCACTTTTAAAGTTCTGC
TATGTGGCGCGGTATTATCCCGTATTGACGCCGGGCAAGAGCAACTCGGTCGCCGCATACACTATTCTCA
GAATGACTTGGTTGAGTACTCACCAGTCACAGAAAAGCATCTTACGGATGGCATGACAGTAAGAGAATTA
TGCAGTGCTGCCATAACCATGAGTGATAACACTGCGGCCAACTTACTTCTGACAACGATCGGAGGACCGA
AGGAGCTAACCGCTTTTTTGCACAACATGGGGGATCATGTAACTCGCCTTGATCGTTGGGAACCGGAGCT
GAATGAAGCCATACCAAACGACGAGCGTGACACCACGATGCCTGTAGCAATGGCAACAACGTTGCGCAAA
CTATTAACTGGCGAACTACTTACTCTAGCTTCCCGGCAACAATTAATAGACTGGATGGAGGCGGATAAAG
TTGCAGGACCACTTCTGCGCTCGGCCCTTCCGGCTGGCTGGTTTATTGCTGATAAATCTGGAGCCGGTGA
GCGTGGGTCTCGCGGTATCATTGCAGCACTGGGGCCAGATGGTAAGCCCTCCCGTATCGTAGTTATCTAC
ACGACGGGGAGTCAGGCAACTATGGATGAACGAAATAGACAGATCGCTGAGATAGGTGCCTCACTGATTA
AGCATTGGTAACTGTCAGACCAAGTTTACTCATATATACTTTAGATTGATTTAAAACTTCATTTTTAATT
TAAAAGGATCTAGGTGAAGATCCTTTTTGATAATCTCATGACCAAAATCCCTTAACGTGAGTTTTCGTTC
CACTGAGCGTCAGACCCCGTAGAAAAGATCAAAGGATCTTCTTGAGATCCTTTTTTTCTGCGCGTAATCT
GCTGCTTGCAAACAAAAAAACCACCGCTACCAGCGGTGGTTTGTTTGCCGGATCAAGAGCTACCAACTCT
TTTTCCGAAGGTAACTGGCTTCAGCAGAGCGCAGATACCAAATACTGTTCTTCTAGTGTAGCCGTAGTTA
GGCCACCACTTCAAGAACTCTGTAGCACCGCCTACATACCTCGCTCTGCTAATCCTGTTACCAGTGGCTG
CTGCCAGTGGCGATAAGTCGTGTCTTACCGGGTTGGACTCAAGACGATAGTTACCGGATAAGGCGCAGCG
GTCGGGCTGAACGGGGGGTTCGTGCACACAGCCCAGCTTGGAGCGAACGACCTACACCGAACTGAGATAC
CTACAGCGTGAGCTATGAGAAAGCGCCACGCTTCCCGAAGGGAGAAAGGCGGACAGGTATCCGGTAAGCG
GCAGGGTCGGAACAGGAGAGCGCACGAGGGAGCTTCCAGGGGGAAACGCCTGGTATCTTTATAGTCCTGT
CGGGTTTCGCCACCTCTGACTTGAGCGTCGATTTTTGTGATGCTCGTCAGGGGGGCGGAGCCTATGGAAA
AACGCCAGCAACGCGGCCTTTTTACGGTTCCTGGCCTTTTGCTGGCCTTTTGCTCACATCTTCTTTCCTG
CGTTATCCCCTGATTCTGTGGATAACCGTATTACCGCCTTTGAGTGAGCTGATACCGCTCGCCGCAGCCG
AACGACCGAGCGCAGCGAGTCAGTGAGCGAGGAAGCGGAAGAGCGCCCAATACGCAAACCGCCTCTCCCC
GCGCGTTGGCCGATTCATTAATGCAGCTGGCACGACAGGTTTCCCGACTGGAAAGCGGGCAGTGAGCGCA
ACGCAATTAATGTGAGTTAGCTCACTCATTAGGCACCCCAGGCTTTACACTTTATGCTTCCGGCTCGTAT
GTTGTGTGGAATTGTGAGCGGATAACAATTTCACACAGGAAACAGCTATGACCATGATTACGCCAAGCTT
GTAACGACTGCAGTCTTGTTGTCGTTTGTCGTCGTCGTTCTCTGTCTCCCACCCAACTTTTGCCAATTGC
AACAGTGACTTCTGTACAATTTGCAACAGATACCAACGTGTCGAGTCAGCACAAATGGCGAGGAAGGTTC
GCGTGCATTGCTTGCGCGCCTCTTTGTCATGGGCGCACGCTGATTTGTGTGTGATTTGCACCAAATTTCC
TGCCGACACAACTTGGGCCCGTACCACACGACCCGTTTCTGGACCCGTTTCTGGCCCAGAAACGCGAATG
TTGCGAAAGATGCGACCACGTGCTCGCTGTCGACAACACAAACTCCCGCACAATCCCCATGAAAAAAAAA
GTGCTTGCTGGGCTTGTGTCTGGCCTGTGTGCGTGGCGTGGCCGCGTGTGGCTTCGTTCTTGCTTCTGCT
CACTCAGCCTGTTACACGCAGAGTGGCTGCGAGAAACAAGGAGAGGGGTTTGCGGCATTGGCGCATGTGC
ATCTGCCTTTTTCATTGAGTCAGTCTGCAGCTCAAGAGGTTGGTTTCGTCGACGGATATGAGTGAGCTTC
TATGGATGATGAGAGGTGGTGGTGGTTGTATGGTTGGTGGTTGGTGGTTGGTGCAAGGCGAGCCACGCGA
AGAGCGACAAGGATGAGGGAGAGGAGAGGAGACTAGGAAAGAGGTGAAGGGAAGGGAAGGGCGAGCAATG
ACGACGAGATAAAAGACAGCCACCACCGCACCCGCACAAAAGCATTGCTCGCACGCATGGTCGTGTGTTA
TGTTTCACACCACCAACATAACCAATACAAGCCATCACCAATACAAGCCAGCGCTCAAGCACACACGCAC
GCACGCACACACAATACACACGCACGTGAAACGTTCACATTGTCCGCTCACAAATGCCTTTCCCTTCTCG
TCGCTTTCCTTGCCTTTTTTTCTTCCCCTCCTGACTTCCTTCCTGCCTTCCTTCCTTCCTCCCCTTCTCC
GTCCACCAACACCATTTATTTCTCTGCTCTTTTTCCTCGTGCCACGTGAGCAGTCTTTTCGCGTCGTCTT
CTTCTTTGACCCCGTTTACCGTCAACACCATCAACAACCAGCAACATGTCTGAGGGCAAGCAGCACGTTT
CCATTGTCATCTGCGGCCACGTCGATGCCGGCAAGTCGACCACGACCGGCCGTCTCATCTTCGAGCTCGG
CGGCATCCCCGAGCGTGAGATGGAGAAGCTCAAGGCCGAGGCCGACGCTCTCGGCAAGGGCTCCTTCGCC
TTTGCCTTCTACATGGACCGCCAGAAGGAGGAGCGCGAGCGTGGTGTGACCATTGCCTGCACCACCAAGG
AGTTCTTCACGGAGTCCAAGCACTACACCGTCATTGACGCCCCTGGCCATCGTGACTTCATCAAGAACAT
GATCACCGGTGCCTCCCAGGCCGATGTCGCCCTCCTCATGGTTCCCTCCGACGGTAACTTCACCGCCGCC
ATTGCCAAGGGCAACCACAAGGCCGGTGTCGTCCAGGGCCAGACCCGCCAGCACGCCGTCCTCATCAACC
TTCTCGGCGTCAAGCAGCTCATTGTTGGCGTCAACAAGATGGACTGCGACGTTGCCAAGTACTCCAAGGA
GCGCTACGAGGAGATCCGCGACGAGATGCGCCACATGCTCATCAAGTCTGGCTGGAAGAAGGCCTTTGTC
ATGGAGTCTGTCCCCGTGCTCCCCATCTCCGGCTGGATGGGCGACAACCTCATCACCAAGTCCAAGAACA
TGGACTGGTGGAAGGGCGTCGACGTCAAGGTTGAGGGCGAGACCCTCCACCTCGAGACGCTCAAGGAGGC
TCTTGAGAAGATGGTCCGCGTCCCCCAGCGCGCCACGGACAAGCCCATGCGCACCCCCATCTCCGGTGTC
TTCAAGATCAAGGGTGTCGGTGATGTCCTCACCGGCCGCGTCGAGCAGGGTACCGTCAAGCCCGGCGACG
AGGTTGTCTTCCTCCCCACCCACACTGAGGCCAACCCCTGCACTGGCAAGATCTTCACCGTCGAGATGCA
CCACAAGTCTGTCGAGGCTGCCGCCACTGGCGACAACGTTGGCCTCAACGTCAAGGGTCTGGACAAGAAG
AACATGCCCCGCGTCGGTGATGTCATGATCCTCAAGTCTGACAACTCCCTCGGCAAGTGCAAGAGCTTCC
ACGCCCAGGTCCAGGTCATGAACCACCCTGGTGAGCTCAAGGCCGGCTACTGCCCCATCGCCTTTGTCCG
CACATCCCGCTCTGCCGTCCGCATGGCCGAGATTTGCTGGAAGATTGGCAAGGAGACCGGTGGCTCCAAG
GCCGAGAACCCCGCCAACCTCAAGGCCAACGAGGTCGCCGAGGTCAAGTTCGAGCCCCAGCAGCCTTTCG
TCGTCGACACCTTCAAGTCCTGCGAGGGTCTTGGCCGCATTGCCATCATGGAGGGTAACACTGTCGTCAT
GCTCGGCAAGGTCACCAAGATGGAGCGCGCTTCTGGCGGTAGCGGTGGCTCCATGGTCTCCAAGGGCGAG
GAGGACAACATGGCTATCATCAAGGAGTTCATGCGCTTCAAGGTCCACATGGAGGGCTCCGTCAACGGCC
ACGAGTTCGAGATCGAGGGCGAGGGCGAGGGCCGCCCCTACGAGGGCACCCAGACCGCCAAGCTCAAGGT
GACGAAGGGCGGCCCCCTCCCCTTCGCCTGGGACATCCTCTCCCCCCAGTTCATGTACGGCTCCAAGGCT
TACGTCAAGCACCCCGCCGACATCCCCGACTACCTCAAGCTCTCCTTCCCCGAGGGCTTCAAGTGGGAGC
GCGTCATGAACTTCGAGGACGGCGGCGTCGTCACCGTCACCCAGGACTCCTCTCTTCAGGACGGCGAGTT
CATCTACAAGGTCAAGCTGCGCGGCACCAACTTCCCCTCCGACGGCCCCGTCATGCAGAAGAAGACGATG
GGTTGGGAGGCTTCCTCCGAGCGCATGTACCCCGAGGACGGCGCCCTCAAGGGCGAGATCAAGCAGCGCC
TCAAGCTCAAGGACGGCGGCCACTACGACGCCGAGGTCAAGACCACCTACAAGGCCAAGAAGCCCGTCCA
GCTCCCCGGCGCCTACAACGTCAACATCAAGCTCGACATCACCTCCCACAACGAGGACTACACCATCGTC
GAGCAGTACGAGCGTGCCGAGGGCCGCCACAGCACGGGCGGTATGGACGAGCTTTACAAGTCTTAAGAGC
TCCCCCCAGCATTATCACGTCTACTGTGTGTATGTTGTCGCTCTCTGTTTGACCTCTCTCTTGTCTACTA
TGTTGCCTCTCTCTCTTTCTTGATTGCACCCCTTTCCTCGCTACGACTACTACGACTTCCGCTACCTTGA
CTTTGTTGGCTTGTTGCCACCTTTTGGTCTTGCGTTTCGTCTGCTCGTCACTCTTGTCTCTTTTTGACGA
CTTGTGTGTGATGACGGCGTGAGGCTGTGACTGACTGACTCTCAACAACTTCCAATAAAAACCCCTACAT
CGCACGTGACTGACTGCACATTTAGTGAAGGGAAGGAAAAGAAGTGAGGTGTTTTCATGTACATGAGGCT
TGTCGTTGCTCTAGAGGATCCCCGGGTACCGAGCTCGAATTCACTGGCCGTCGTTTTACAACGTCGTGAC
TGGGAAAACCCTGGCGTTACCCAACTTAATCGCCTTGCAGCACATCCCCCTTTCGCCAGCTGGCGTAATA
GCGAAGAGGCCCGCACCGATCGCCCTTCCCAACAGTTGCGCAGCCTGAATGGCGAATGGCGCCTGATGCG
GTATTTTCTCCTTACGCATCTGTGCGGTATTTCACACCGCATATGGTGCACTCTCAGTACAATCTGCTCT
GATGCCGCATAGTTAAGCCAGCCCCGACACCCGCCAACACCCGCTGACGCGCCCTGACGGGCTTGTCTGC
TCCCGGCATCCGCTTACAGACAAGCTGTGACCGTCTCCGGGAGCTGCATGTGTCAGAGGTTTTCACCGTC
ATCACCGAAACGCGCGA
Features (pLannotate 1.2.2; 12 found; start..end, strand, type, name):
     96..200     +  promoter       AmpR promoter: bla
    201..1061    +  CDS            AmpR: β-lactamase; bla; confers resistance to ampicillin, carbenicillin, and related antibiotics
   1232..1820    +  rep_origin     ori: high-copy-number ColE1/pMB1/pBR322/pUC origin of replication
   2003..2095    +  CDS            lacI (fragment): lac repressor; lacI; The lac repressor binds to the lac operator to inhibit transcription in E. coli. This inhibition can be relieved by adding lactose or isopropyl-β-D-thiogalactopyranoside (IPTG).
   2108..2129    +  protein_bind   CAP binding site: CAP binding activates transcription in the presence of cAMP. E. coli catabolite activator protein
   2144..2174    +  promoter       lac promoter: promoter for the E. coli lac operon
   2182..2198    +  protein_bind   lac operator: The lac repressor binds to the lac operator to inhibit transcription in E. coli. This inhibition can be relieved by adding lactose or isopropyl-β-D-thiogalactopyranoside (IPTG). lac repressor encoded by lacI
   4743..5450    +  CDS            mCherry: mCherry is a basic (constitutively fluorescent) red fluorescent protein published in 2004, derived from Discosoma sp.. It is reported to be a very rapidly-maturing monomer with low acid sensitivity.
   5819..5852    -  misc_feature   MCS (fragment): pUC18/19 multiple cloning site
   5849..6006    +  CDS            lacZα (fragment): LacZα fragment of β-galactosidase; lacZ fragment
   6012..6111    -  misc_feature   bom (fragment): basis of mobility region from pBR322
   6213..1       -  CDS            rop (fragment) (across the origin): Rop protein, which maintains plasmids at low copy number; rop
