>Addgene plasmid #109089 | NK619 | addgene full sequence | sequence record 210500 | Addgene NGS Result
AAAGGGCCTCGTGATACGCCTATTTTTATAGGTTAATGTCATGATAATAATGGTTTCTTAGACGTCAGGT
GGCACTTTTCGGGGAAATGTGCGCGGAACCCCTATTTGTTTATTTTTCTAAATACATTCAAATATGTATC
CGCTCATGAGACAATAACCCTGATAAATGCTTCAATAATATTGAAAAAGGAAGAGTATGAGTATTCAACA
TTTCCGTGTCGCCCTTATTCCCTTTTTTGCGGCATTTTGCCTTCCTGTTTTTGCTCACCCAGAAACGCTG
GTGAAAGTAAAAGATGCTGAAGATCAGTTGGGTGCACGAGTGGGTTACATCGAACTGGATCTCAACAGCG
GTAAGATCCTTGAGAGTTTTCGCCCCGAAGAACGTTTTCCAATGATGAGCACTTTTAAAGTTCTGCTATG
TGGCGCGGTATTATCCCGTATTGACGCCGGGCAAGAGCAACTCGGTCGCCGCATACACTATTCTCAGAAT
GACTTGGTTGAGTACTCACCAGTCACAGAAAAGCATCTTACGGATGGCATGACAGTAAGAGAATTATGCA
GTGCTGCCATAACCATGAGTGATAACACTGCGGCCAACTTACTTCTGACAACGATCGGAGGACCGAAGGA
GCTAACCGCTTTTTTGCACAACATGGGGGATCATGTAACTCGCCTTGATCGTTGGGAACCGGAGCTGAAT
GAAGCCATACCAAACGACGAGCGTGACACCACGATGCCTGTAGCAATGGCAACAACGTTGCGCAAACTAT
TAACTGGCGAACTACTTACTCTAGCTTCCCGGCAACAATTAATAGACTGGATGGAGGCGGATAAAGTTGC
AGGACCACTTCTGCGCTCGGCCCTTCCGGCTGGCTGGTTTATTGCTGATAAATCTGGAGCCGGTGAGCGT
GGGTCTCGCGGTATCATTGCAGCACTGGGGCCAGATGGTAAGCCCTCCCGTATCGTAGTTATCTACACGA
CGGGGAGTCAGGCAACTATGGATGAACGAAATAGACAGATCGCTGAGATAGGTGCCTCACTGATTAAGCA
TTGGTAACTGTCAGACCAAGTTTACTCATATATACTTTAGATTGATTTAAAACTTCATTTTTAATTTAAA
AGGATCTAGGTGAAGATCCTTTTTGATAATCTCATGACCAAAATCCCTTAACGTGAGTTTTCGTTCCACT
GAGCGTCAGACCCCGTAGAAAAGATCAAAGGATCTTCTTGAGATCCTTTTTTTCTGCGCGTAATCTGCTG
CTTGCAAACAAAAAAACCACCGCTACCAGCGGTGGTTTGTTTGCCGGATCAAGAGCTACCAACTCTTTTT
CCGAAGGTAACTGGCTTCAGCAGAGCGCAGATACCAAATACTGTTCTTCTAGTGTAGCCGTAGTTAGGCC
ACCACTTCAAGAACTCTGTAGCACCGCCTACATACCTCGCTCTGCTAATCCTGTTACCAGTGGCTGCTGC
CAGTGGCGATAAGTCGTGTCTTACCGGGTTGGACTCAAGACGATAGTTACCGGATAAGGCGCAGCGGTCG
GGCTGAACGGGGGGTTCGTGCACACAGCCCAGCTTGGAGCGAACGACCTACACCGAACTGAGATACCTAC
AGCGTGAGCTATGAGAAAGCGCCACGCTTCCCGAAGGGAGAAAGGCGGACAGGTATCCGGTAAGCGGCAG
GGTCGGAACAGGAGAGCGCACGAGGGAGCTTCCAGGGGGAAACGCCTGGTATCTTTATAGTCCTGTCGGG
TTTCGCCACCTCTGACTTGAGCGTCGATTTTTGTGATGCTCGTCAGGGGGGCGGAGCCTATGGAAAAACG
CCAGCAACGCGGCCTTTTTACGGTTCCTGGCCTTTTGCTGGCCTTTTGCTCACATGTTCTTTCCTGCGTT
ATCCCCTGATTCTGTGGATAACCGTATTACCGCCTTTGAGTGAGCTGATACCGCTCGCCGCAGCCGAACG
ACCGAGCGCAGCGAGTCAGTGAGCGAGGAAGCGGAAGAGCGCCCAATACGCAAACCGCCTCTCCCCGCGC
GTTGGCCGATTCATTAATGCAGCTGGCACGACAGGTTTCCCGACTGGAAAGCGGGCAGTGAGCGCAACGC
AATTAATGTGAGTTAGCTCACTCATTAGGCACCCCAGGCTTTACACTTTATGCTTCCGGCTCGTATGTTG
TGTGGAATTGTGAGCGGATAACAATTTCACACAGGAAACAGCTATGACCATGATTACGCCAAGCTTGTAA
CGACTGCAGTCTTGTTGTCGTTTGTCGTCGTCGTTCTCTGTCTCCCACCCAACTTTTGCCAATTGCAACA
GTGACTTCTGTACAATTTGCAACAGATACCAACGTGTCGAGTCAGCACAAATGGCGAGGAAGGTTCGCGT
GCATTGCTTGCGCGCCTCTTTGTCATGGGCGCACGCTGATTTGTGTGTGATTTGCACCAAATTTCCTGCC
GACACAACTTGGGCCCGTACCACACGACCCGTTTCTGGACCCGTTTCTGGCCCAGAAACGCGAATGTTGC
GAAAGATGCGACCACGTGCTCGCTGTCGACAACACAAACTCCCGCACAATCCCCATGAAAAAAAAAGTGC
TTGCTGGGCTTGTGTCTGGCCTGTGTGCGTGGCGTGGCCGCGTGTGGCTTCGTTCTTGCTTCTGCTCACT
CAGCCTGTTACACGCAGAGTGGCTGCGAGAAACAAGGAGAGGGGTTTGCGGCATTGGCGCATGTGCATCT
GCCTTTTTCATTGAGTCAGTCTGCAGCTCAAGAGGTTGGTTTCGTCGACGGATATGAGTGAGCTTCTATG
GATGATGAGAGGTGGTGGTGGTTGTATGGTTGGTGGTTGGTGGTTGGTGCAAGGCGAGCCACGCGAAGAG
CGACAAGGATGAGGGAGAGGAGAGGAGACTAGGAAAGAGGTGAAGGGAAGGGAAGGGCGAGCAATGACGA
CGAGATAAAAGACAGCCACCACCGCACCCGCACAAAAGCATTGCTCGCACGCATGGTCGTGTGTTATGTT
TCACACCACCAACATAACCAATACAAGCCATCACCAATACAAGCCAGCGCTCAAGCACACACGCACGCAC
GCACACACAATACACACGCACGTGAAACGTTCACATTGTCCGCTCACAAATGCCTTTCCCTTCTCGTCGC
TTTCCTTGCCTTTTTTTCTTCCCCTCCTGACTTCCTTCCTGCCTTCCTTCCTTCCTCCCCTTCTCCGTCC
ACCAACACCATTTATTTCTCTGCTCTTTTTCCTCGTGCCACGTGAGCAGTCTTTTCGCGTCGTCTTCTTC
TTTGACCCCGTTTACCGTCAACACCATCAACAACCAGCAACATGTCTGAGGGCAAGCAGCACGTTTCCAT
TGTCATCTGCGGCCACGTCGATGCCGGCAAGTCGACCACGACCGGCCGTCTCATCTTCGAGCTCGGCGGC
ATCCCCGAGCGTGAGATGGAGAAGCTCAAGGCCGAGGCCGACGCTCTCGGCAAGGGCTCCTTCGCCTTTG
CCTTCTACATGGACCGCCAGAAGGAGGAGCGCGAGCGTGGTGTGACCATTGCCTGCACCACCAAGGAGTT
CTTCACGGAGTCCAAGCACTACACCGTCATTGACGCCCCTGGCCATCGTGACTTCATCAAGAACATGATC
ACCGGTGCCTCCCAGGCCGATGTCGCCCTCCTCATGGTTCCCTCCGACGGTAACTTCACCGCCGCCATTG
CCAAGGGCAACCACAAGGCCGGTGTCGTCCAGGGCCAGACCCGCCAGCACGCCGTCCTCATCAACCTTCT
CGGCGTCAAGCAGCTCATTGTTGGCGTCAACAAGATGGACTGCGACGTTGCCAAGTACTCCAAGGAGCGC
TACGAGGAGATCCGCGACGAGATGCGCCACATGCTCATCAAGTCTGGCTGGAAGAAGGCCTTTGTCATGG
AGTCTGTCCCCGTGCTCCCCATCTCCGGCTGGATGGGCGACAACCTCATCACCAAGTCCAAGAACATGGA
CTGGTGGAAGGGCGTCGACGTCAAGGTTGAGGGCGAGACCCTCCACCTCGAGACGCTCAAGGAGGCTCTT
GAGAAGATGGTCCGCGTCCCCCAGCGCGCCACGGACAAGCCCATGCGCACCCCCATCTCCGGTGTCTTCA
AGATCAAGGGTGTCGGTGATGTCCTCACCGGCCGCGTCGAGCAGGGTACCGTCAAGCCCGGCGACGAGGT
TGTCTTCCTCCCCACCCACACTGAGGCCAACCCCTGCACTGGCAAGATCTTCACCGTCGAGATGCACCAC
AAGTCTGTCGAGGCTGCCGCCACTGGCGACAACGTTGGCCTCAACGTCAAGGGTCTGGACAAGAAGAACA
TGCCCCGCGTCGGTGATGTCATGATCCTCAAGTCTGACAACTCCCTCGGCAAGTGCAAGAGCTTCCACGC
CCAGGTCCAGGTCATGAACCACCCTGGTGAGCTCAAGGCCGGCTACTGCCCCATCGCCTTTGTCCGCACA
TCCCGCTCTGCCGTCCGCATGGCCGAGATTTGCTGGAAGATTGGCAAGGAGACCGGTGGCTCCAAGGCCG
AGAACCCCGCCAACCTCAAGGCCAACGAGGTCGCCGAGGTCAAGTTCGAGCCCCAGCAGCCTTTCGTCGT
CGACACCTTCAAGTCCTGCGAGGGTCTTGGCCGCATTGCCATCATGGAGGGTAACACTGTCGTCATGCTC
GGCAAGGTCACCAAGATGGAGCGCGCTTCTGGCGGTAGCGGTGGCTCCATGGTCTCCAAGGGCGAGGAGG
ACAACATGGCTATCATCAAGGAGTTCATGCGCTTCAAGGTCCACATGGAGGGCTCCGTCAACGGCCACGA
GTTCGAGATCGAGGGCGAGGGCGAGGGCCGCCCCTACGAGGGCACCCAGACCGCCAAGCTCAAGGTGACG
AAGGGCGGCCCCCTCCCCTTCGCCTGGGACATCCTCTCCCCCCAGTTCATGTACGGCTCCAAGGCTTACG
TCAAGCACCCCGCCGACATCCCCGACTACCTCAAGCTCTCCTTCCCCGAGGGCTTCAAGTGGGAGCGCGT
CATGAACTTCGAGGACGGCGGCGTCGTCACCGTCACCCAGGACTCCTCTCTTCAGGACGGCGAGTTCATC
TACAAGGTCAAGCTGCGCGGCACCAACTTCCCCTCCGACGGCCCCGTCATGCAGAAGAAGACGATGGGTT
GGGAGGCTTCCTCCGAGCGCATGTACCCCGAGGACGGCGCCCTCAAGGGCGAGATCAAGCAGCGCCTCAA
GCTCAAGGACGGCGGCCACTACGACGCCGAGGTCAAGACCACCTACAAGGCCAAGAAGCCCGTCCAGCTC
CCCGGCGCCTACAACGTCAACATCAAGCTCGACATCACCTCCCACAACGAGGACTACACCATCGTCGAGC
AGTACGAGCGTGCCGAGGGCCGCCACAGCACGGGCGGTATGGACGAGCTTTACAAGTCTTAAGAGCTCCC
CCCAGCATTATCACGTCTACTGTGTGTATGTTGTCGCTCTCTGTTTGACCTCTCTCTTGTCTACTATGTT
GCCTCTCTCTCTTTCTTGATTGCACCCCTTTCCTCGCTACGACTACTACGACTTCCGCTACCTTGACTTT
GTTGGCTTGTTGCCACCTTTTGGTCTTGCGTTTCGTCTGCTCGTCACTCTTGTCTCTTTTTGACGACTTG
TGTGTGATGACGGCGTGAGGCTGTGACTGACTGACTCTCAACAACTTCCAATAAAAACCCCTACATCGCA
CGTGACTGACTGCACATTTAGTGAAGGGAAGGAAAAGAAGTGAGGTGTTTTCATGTACATGAGGCTTGTC
GTTGCTCTAGAGGATCCCCGGGTACCGAGCTCGAATTCACTGGCCGTCGTTTTACAACGTCGTGACTGGG
AAAACCCTGGCGTTACCCAACTTAATCGCCTTGCAGCACATCCCCCTTTCGCCAGCTGGCGTAATAGCGA
AGAGGCCCGCACCGATCGCCCTTCCCAACAGTTGCGCAGCCTGAATGGCGAATGGCGCCTGATGCGGTAT
TTTCTCCTTACGCATCTGTGCGGTATTTCACACCGCATATGGTGCACTCTCAGTACAATCTGCTCTGATG
CCGCATAGTTAAGCCAGCCCCGACACCCGCCAACACCCGCTGACGCGCCCTGACGGGCTTGTCTGCTCCC
GGCATCCGCTTACAGACAAGCTGTGACCGTCTCCGGGAGCTGCATGTGTCAGAGGTTTTCACCGTCATCA
CCGAAACGCGCGAGACG
Features (pLannotate 1.2.2; 12 found; start..end, strand, type, name):
     92..196     +  promoter       AmpR promoter: bla
    197..1057    +  CDS            AmpR: β-lactamase; bla; confers resistance to ampicillin, carbenicillin, and related antibiotics
   1228..1816    +  rep_origin     ori: high-copy-number ColE1/pMB1/pBR322/pUC origin of replication
   1999..2091    +  CDS            lacI (fragment): lac repressor; lacI; The lac repressor binds to the lac operator to inhibit transcription in E. coli. This inhibition can be relieved by adding lactose or isopropyl-β-D-thiogalactopyranoside (IPTG).
   2104..2125    +  protein_bind   CAP binding site: CAP binding activates transcription in the presence of cAMP. E. coli catabolite activator protein
   2140..2170    +  promoter       lac promoter: promoter for the E. coli lac operon
   2178..2194    +  protein_bind   lac operator: The lac repressor binds to the lac operator to inhibit transcription in E. coli. This inhibition can be relieved by adding lactose or isopropyl-β-D-thiogalactopyranoside (IPTG). lac repressor encoded by lacI
   4739..5446    +  CDS            mCherry: mCherry is a basic (constitutively fluorescent) red fluorescent protein published in 2004, derived from Discosoma sp.. It is reported to be a very rapidly-maturing monomer with low acid sensitivity.
   5815..5848    -  misc_feature   MCS (fragment): pUC18/19 multiple cloning site
   5845..6002    +  CDS            lacZα (fragment): LacZα fragment of β-galactosidase; lacZ fragment
   6008..6107    -  misc_feature   bom (fragment): basis of mobility region from pBR322
   6209..6244    -  CDS            rop (fragment): Rop protein, which maintains plasmids at low copy number; rop
