[The description below was written by a language model from this plasmid's Addgene catalogue record and pLannotate feature annotations shown in this document.]
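Description:
NK619 (also recorded as pDSB_0065) is a choanoflagellate expression plasmid built on the pDSB_0050 backbone for reporter gene expression in Salpingoeca rosetta. It is a 6,247 bp, pUC-type plasmid propagated in E. coli at high copy from a ColE1/pMB1-family origin and selected with ampicillin through a β-lactamase gene driven by its own bla promoter. Remnants of the pUC cloning region are scattered around the insert: a lacI fragment, CAP binding site, lac promoter and lac operator on one side, and fragments of the pUC18/19 multiple cloning site, lacZα, the pBR322 bom region and rop on the other. These are leftovers of the parental cloning vector rather than functional parts of the reporter cassette.

The payload is a synthetic mCherry coding sequence, a rapidly maturing monomeric red fluorescent protein, inserted by Gibson assembly. The alternative insert name, pEFL_mCherry, suggests that mCherry is driven by a promoter designated EFL, but the record does not define this element. The feature tables also leave the roughly 2.5 kb between the lac operator and the start of mCherry, and the few hundred bases downstream of it, unannotated. Those stretches presumably hold the regulatory sequences that support expression in the choanoflagellate, which automated annotation would not recognise, although their identity cannot be confirmed from the information given. No choanoflagellate selection marker is annotated. The two feature tables, from the repository's sequencing result and the depositor's sequence, are the same length and list the same features, differing only by a four-base offset in numbering. The plasmid serves as a red fluorescent reporter for transfection of S. rosetta.
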