Addgene plasmid #109089: NK619
Purpose: Reporter gene expression in S. rosetta
Depositing lab: Nicole King. Depositing organization: University of California, Berkeley. Publication: Transfection of choanoflagellates illuminates their cell biology and the ancestry of animal septins. Booth DS, Szmidt-Middleton H, King N. Mol Biol Cell. 2018 Dec 1;29(25):3026-3038. doi: 10.1091/mbc.E18-08-0514. Epub 2018 Oct 3. PubMed 30281390.
Backbone
  Vector backbone: pDSB_0050
  Vector type: Choanoflagellate Expression
Growth in bacteria
  Bacterial resistance: Ampicillin, 100 μg/mL
  Growth temperature: 37°C
  Growth strain: DH5alpha
  Copy number: High Copy
Gene/Insert
  Gene/Insert name: mCherry (alt name: pEFL_mCherry)
  Species: Synthetic
  Cloning method: Gibson Cloning
Terms and licenses: Academic/Nonprofit Terms; Industry Terms: Not Available to Industry
Depositor comments: pDSB_0065 . Please visit https://www.biorxiv.org/content/early/2018/06/09/343111 for bioRxiv preprint.
How to cite: NK619 was a gift from Nicole King (Addgene plasmid # 109089 ; http://n2t.net/addgene:109089 ; RRID:Addgene_109089)
